Addgene plasmid #132618: pCool-human TSC1 (939-992)
Purpose: expresses human TSC1 (939-992) in E. coli
Depositing lab: Wenqing Xu. Depositing organization: University of Washington. Publication: Structural Basis of the Interaction between Tuberous Sclerosis Complex 1 (TSC1) and Tre2-Bub2-Cdc16 Domain Family Member 7 (TBC1D7). Qin J, Wang Z, Hoogeveen-Westerveld M, Shen G, Gong W, Nellist M, Xu W. J Biol Chem. 2016 Apr 15;291(16):8591-601. doi: 10.1074/jbc.M115.701870. Epub 2016 Feb 18. PubMed 26893383.
Backbone
  Vector backbone: pCool
  Vector type: Bacterial Expression
Growth in bacteria
  Bacterial resistance: Ampicillin, 100 μg/mL
  Growth temperature: 37°C
  Growth strain: DH5alpha
  Copy number: Unknown
Gene/Insert
  Gene/Insert name: TSC1 (939-992)
  Species: H. sapiens (human)
Terms and licenses: Academic/Nonprofit Terms; Industry Terms: Not Available to Industry
How to cite: pCool-human TSC1 (939-992) was a gift from Wenqing Xu (Addgene plasmid # 132618 ; http://n2t.net/addgene:132618 ; RRID:Addgene_132618)
