[The description below was written by a language model from this plasmid's Addgene catalogue record and pLannotate feature annotations shown in this document.]
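Description:
pCool-human TSC1 (939-992) is a 5,156-nt bacterial expression plasmid built on the pCool backbone for producing a short C-terminal fragment of human TSC1 (hamartin), residues 939-992, in E. coli. It carries a ColE1/pMB1-type origin of replication and a β-lactamase (AmpR) gene with its own promoter for ampicillin selection. The catalogue lists copy number as unknown. Only fragments of the rop gene and the pBR322 bom region are annotated. The overall layout resembles a pGEX-style GST fusion vector, although the record does not describe the origin of pCool.

The expression cassette spans the plasmid's numbering origin. A tac promoter at the end of the sequence record is followed by a lac operator at its start, then an open reading frame encoding Schistosoma japonicum glutathione S-transferase, a TEV protease recognition site (annotated as a fragment), and the 162-bp TSC1 segment. The annotation tool matched this insert to the mouse Tsc1 entry, but the catalogue gives the species as human, and the length fits 54 residues. A plasmid-borne lacI gene with its own promoter supplies lac repressor, so transcription is held off until it is induced with IPTG. A leftover lac promoter/operator/lacZα region and a small yciV fragment are also annotated and appear to be backbone remnants.

This design should yield a GST-tagged TSC1 peptide that can be captured by glutathione affinity and released from the tag by TEV cleavage. The associated publication title points to structural and biochemical studies of the interaction between TSC1 and TBC1D7.
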