Features (pLannotate 1.2.2; 18 found; start..end, strand, type, name):
      8..24      +  protein_bind   lac operator: The lac repressor binds to the lac operator to inhibit transcription in E. coli. This inhibition can be relieved by adding lactose or isopropyl-β-D-thiogalactopyranoside (IPTG). lac repressor encoded by lacI
     47..700     +  CDS            GST26_SCHJA: Experimental evidence at protein level: Swiss-Prot protein existence level 1. GST isoenzymes appear to play a central role in the parasite detoxification system. Other functions are also suspected including a role in increasing the solubility of haematin in the parasite gut. From Schistosoma japonicum (Blood fluke).
    731..747     +  CDS            TEV site (fragment): tobacco etch virus (TEV) protease recognition and cleavage site
    758..919     +  CDS            Tsc1 (fragment): TSC1_MOUSE - Also known as Kiaa0243. Experimental evidence at protein level: Swiss-Prot protein existence level 1. In complex with TSC2, inhibits the nutrient-mediated or growth factor-stimulated phosphorylation of S6K1 and EIF4EBP1 by negatively regulating mTORC1 signaling (By similarity). Implicated as a tumor suppressor. Involved in microtubule-mediated protein transport, but this seems to be due to unregulated mTOR signaling (PubMed:16707451). Acts as a co-chaperone for HSP90AA1 facilitating HSP90AA1 chaperoning of protein clients such as kinases, TSC2 and glucocorticoid receptor NR3C1 (Pu
    962..1001    +  CDS            rop (fragment): Rop protein, which maintains plasmids at low copy number; rop
   1103..1143    +  misc_feature   bom (fragment): basis of mobility region from pBR322
   1248..1352    +  promoter       AmpR promoter: bla
   1353..2213    +  CDS            AmpR: β-lactamase; bla; confers resistance to ampicillin, carbenicillin, and related antibiotics
   2384..2972    +  rep_origin     ori: high-copy-number ColE1/pMB1/pBR322/pUC origin of replication
   3158..3209    -  misc_feature   bom (fragment): basis of mobility region from pBR322
   3216..3293    +  promoter       lacI promoter: lacI
   3294..4376    +  CDS            lacI: lac repressor; lacI; The lac repressor binds to the lac operator to inhibit transcription in E. coli. This inhibition can be relieved by adding lactose or isopropyl-β-D-thiogalactopyranoside (IPTG).
   4389..4410    +  protein_bind   CAP binding site: CAP binding activates transcription in the presence of cAMP. E. coli catabolite activator protein
   4425..4455    +  promoter       lac promoter: promoter for the E. coli lac operon
   4463..4479    +  protein_bind   lac operator: The lac repressor binds to the lac operator to inhibit transcription in E. coli. This inhibition can be relieved by adding lactose or isopropyl-β-D-thiogalactopyranoside (IPTG). lac repressor encoded by lacI
   4499..4672    +  CDS            lacZα: LacZα fragment of β-galactosidase; lacZ fragment
   4936..5052    -  CDS            yciV (fragment): RNAAM_ECOLI - Also known as trpH From Escherichia coli (strain K12).
   5128..5156    +  promoter       tac promoter: strong E. coli promoter; hybrid between the trp and lac UV5 promoters
>Addgene plasmid #132618 | pCool-human TSC1 (939-992) | addgene full sequence | sequence record 259513 | Addgene NGS Result
TGTGGAATTGTGAGCGGATAACAATTTCACACAGGAAACAGTATTCATGTCCCCTATACTAGGTTATTGG
AAAATTAAGGGCCTTGTGCAACCCACTCGACTTCTTTTGGAATATCTTGAAGAAAAATATGAAGAGCATT
TGTATGAGCGCGATGAAGGTGATAAATGGCGAAACAAAAAGTTTGAATTGGGTTTGGAGTTTCCCAATCT
TCCTTATTATATTGATGGTGATGTTAAATTAACACAGTCTATGGCCATCATACGTTATATAGCTGACAAG
CACAACATGTTGGGTGGTTGTCCAAAAGAGCGTGCAGAGATTTCAATGCTTGAAGGAGCGGTTTTGGATA
TTAGATACGGTGTTTCGAGAATTGCATATAGTAAAGACTTTGAAACTCTCAAAGTTGATTTTCTTAGCAA
GCTACCTGAAATGCTGAAAATGTTCGAAGATCGTTTATGTCATAAAACATATTTAAATGGTGATCATGTA
ACCCATCCTGACTTCATGTTGTATGACGCTCTTGATGTTGTTTTATACATGGACCCAATGTGCCTGGATG
CGTTCCCAAAATTAGTTTGTTTTAAAAAACGTATTGAAGCTATCCCACAAATTGATAAGTACTTGAAATC
CAGCAAGTATATAGCATGGCCTTTGCAGGGCTGGCAAGCCACGTTTGGTGGTGGCGACCATCCTCCAAAA
TCGGATCTGGTTCCGCGTGGATCTCATAGCGAAAACCTGTACTTCCAATCTCATATGGGACAGCTGCAGG
CCGCAGAGAGCAGGTATGAGGCTCAGAAAAGGATAACCCAGGTGTTTGAATTGGAGATCTTAGATTTATA
TGGCAGGTTGGAGAAAGATGGCCTCCTGAAAAAACTTGAAGAAGAAAAAGCAGAAGCAGCTGAAGCAGCA
GAAGAAAGGTGAGCGGCCGCGGATCCCAATTCATCGTGACTGACTGACGATCTGCCTCGCGCGTTTCGGT
GATGACGGTGAAAACCTCTGACACATGCAGCTCCCGGAGACGGTCACAGCTTGTCTGTAAGCGGATGCCG
GGAGCAGACAAGCCCGTCAGGGCGCGTCAGCGGGTGTTGGCGGGTGTCGGGGCGCAGCCATGACCCAGTC
ACGTAGCGATAGCGGAGTGTATAATTCTTGAAGACGAAAGGGCCTCGTGATACGCCTATTTTTATAGGTT
AATGTCATGATAATAATGGTTTCTTAGACGTCAGGTGGCACTTTTCGGGGAAATGTGCGCGGAACCCCTA
TTTGTTTATTTTTCTAAATACATTCAAATATGTATCCGCTCATGAGACAATAACCCTGATAAATGCTTCA
ATAATATTGAAAAAGGAAGAGTATGAGTATTCAACATTTCCGTGTCGCCCTTATTCCCTTTTTTGCGGCA
TTTTGCCTTCCTGTTTTTGCTCACCCAGAAACGCTGGTGAAAGTAAAAGATGCTGAAGATCAGTTGGGTG
CACGAGTGGGTTACATCGAACTGGATCTCAACAGCGGTAAGATCCTTGAGAGTTTTCGCCCCGAAGAACG
TTTTCCAATGATGAGCACTTTTAAAGTTCTGCTATGTGGCGCGGTATTATCCCGTGTTGACGCCGGGCAA
GAGCAACTCGGTCGCCGCATACACTATTCTCAGAATGACTTGGTTGAGTACTCACCAGTCACAGAAAAGC
ATCTTACGGATGGCATGACAGTAAGAGAATTATGCAGTGCTGCCATAACCATGAGTGATAACACTGCGGC
CAACTTACTTCTGACAACGATCGGAGGACCGAAGGAGCTAACCGCTTTTTTGCACAACATGGGGGATCAT
GTAACTCGCCTTGATCGTTGGGAACCGGAGCTGAATGAAGCCATACCAAACGACGAGCGTGACACCACGA
TGCCTGCAGCAATGGCAACAACGTTGCGCAAACTATTAACTGGCGAACTACTTACTCTAGCTTCCCGGCA
ACAATTAATAGACTGGATGGAGGCGGATAAAGTTGCAGGACCACTTCTGCGCTCGGCCCTTCCGGCTGGC
TGGTTTATTGCTGATAAATCTGGAGCCGGTGAGCGTGGGTCTCGCGGTATCATTGCAGCACTGGGGCCAG
ATGGTAAGCCCTCCCGTATCGTAGTTATCTACACGACGGGGAGTCAGGCAACTATGGATGAACGAAATAG
ACAGATCGCTGAGATAGGTGCCTCACTGATTAAGCATTGGTAACTGTCAGACCAAGTTTACTCATATATA
CTTTAGATTGATTTAAAACTTCATTTTTAATTTAAAAGGATCTAGGTGAAGATCCTTTTTGATAATCTCA
TGACCAAAATCCCTTAACGTGAGTTTTCGTTCCACTGAGCGTCAGACCCCGTAGAAAAGATCAAAGGATC
TTCTTGAGATCCTTTTTTTCTGCGCGTAATCTGCTGCTTGCAAACAAAAAAACCACCGCTACCAGCGGTG
GTTTGTTTGCCGGATCAAGAGCTACCAACTCTTTTTCCGAAGGTAACTGGCTTCAGCAGAGCGCAGATAC
CAAATACTGTCCTTCTAGTGTAGCCGTAGTTAGGCCACCACTTCAAGAACTCTGTAGCACCGCCTACATA
CCTCGCTCTGCTAATCCTGTTACCAGTGGCTGCTGCCAGTGGCGATAAGTCGTGTCTTACCGGGTTGGAC
TCAAGACGATAGTTACCGGATAAGGCGCAGCGGTCGGGCTGAACGGGGGGTTCGTGCACACAGCCCAGCT
TGGAGCGAACGACCTACACCGAACTGAGATACCTACAGCGTGAGCTATGAGAAAGCGCCACGCTTCCCGA
AGGGAGAAAGGCGGACAGGTATCCGGTAAGCGGCAGGGTCGGAACAGGAGAGCGCACGAGGGAGCTTCCA
GGGGGAAACGCCTGGTATCTTTATAGTCCTGTCGGGTTTCGCCACCTCTGACTTGAGCGTCGATTTTTGT
GATGCTCGTCAGGGGGGCGGAGCCTATGGAAAAACGCCAGCAACGCGGCCTTTTTACGGTTCCTGGCCTT
TTGCTGGCCTTTTGCTCACATGTTCTTTCCTGCGTTATCCCCTGATTCTGTGGATAACCGTATTACCGCC
TTTGAGTGAGCTGATACCGCTCGCCGCAGCCGAACGACCGAGCGCAGCGAGTCAGTGAGCGAGGAAGCGG
AAGAGCGCCTGATGCGGTATTTTCTCCTTACGCATCTGTGCGGTATTTCACACCGCATAAATTCCGACAC
CATCGAATGGCGCAAAACCTTTCGCGGTATGGCATGATAGCGCCCGGAAGAGAGTCAATTCAGGGTGGTG
AATGTGAAACCAGTAACGTTATACGATGTCGCAGAGTATGCCGGTGTCTCTTATCAGACCGTTTCCCGCG
TGGTGAACCAGGCCAGCCACGTTTCTGCGAAAACGCGGGAAAAAGTGGAAGCGGCGATGGCGGAGCTGAA
TTACATTCCCAACCGCGTGGCACAACAACTGGCGGGCAAACAGTCGTTGCTGATTGGCGTTGCCACCTCC
AGTCTGGCCCTGCACGCGCCGTCGCAAATTGTCGCGGCGATTAAATCTCGCGCCGATCAACTGGGTGCCA
GCGTGGTGGTGTCGATGGTAGAACGAAGCGGCGTCGAAGCCTGTAAAGCGGCGGTGCACAATCTTCTCGC
GCAACGCGTCAGTGGGCTGATCATTAACTATCCGCTGGATGACCAGGATGCCATTGCTGTGGAAGCTGCC
TGCACTAATGTTCCGGCGTTATTTCTTGATGTCTCTGACCAGACACCCATCAACAGTATTATTTTCTCCC
ATGAAGACGGTACGCGACTGGGCGTGGAGCATCTGGTCGCATTGGGTCACCAGCAAATCGCGCTGTTAGC
GGGCCCATTAAGTTCTGTCTCGGCGCGTCTGCGTCTGGCTGGCTGGCATAAATATCTCACTCGCAATCAA
ATTCAGCCGATAGCGGAACGGGAAGGCGACTGGAGTGCCATGTCCGGTTTTCAACAAACCATGCAAATGC
TGAATGAGGGCATCGTTCCCACTGCGATGCTGGTTGCCAACGATCAGATGGCGCTGGGCGCAATGCGCGC
CATTACCGAGTCCGGGCTGCGCGTTGGTGCGGATATCTCGGTAGTGGGATACGACGATACCGAAGACAGC
TCATGTTATATCCCGCCGTTAACCACCATCAAACAGGATTTTCGCCTGCTGGGGCAAACCAGCGTGGACC
GCTTGCTGCAACTCTCTCAGGGCCAGGCGGTGAAGGGCAATCAGCTGTTGCCCGTCTCACTGGTGAAAAG
AAAAACCACCCTGGCGCCCAATACGCAAACCGCCTCTCCCCGCGCGTTGGCCGATTCATTAATGCAGCTG
GCACGACAGGTTTCCCGACTGGAAAGCGGGCAGTGAGCGCAACGCAATTAATGTAAGTTAGCTCACTCAT
TAGGCACCCCAGGCTTTACACTTTATGCTTCCGGCTCGTATGTTGTGTGGAATTGTGAGCGGATAACAAT
TTCACACAGGAAACAGCTATGACCATGATTACGGATTCACTGGCCGTCGTTTTACAACGTCGTGACTGGG
AAAACCCTGGCGTTACCCAACTTAATCGCCTTGCAGCACATCCCCCTTTCGCCAGCTGGCGTAATAGCGA
AGAGGCCCGCACCGATCGCCCTTCCCAACAGTTGCGCAGCCTGAATGGCGAATGGCGCTTTGCCTGGTTT
CCGGCACCAGAAGCGGTGCCGGAAAGCTGGCTGGAGTGCGATCTTCCTGAGGCCGATACTGTCGTCGTCC
CCTCAAACTGGCAGATGCACGGTTACGATGCGCCCATCTACACCAACGTGACCTATCCCATTACGGTCAA
TCCGCCGTTTGTTCCCACGGAGAATCCGACGGGTTGTTACTCGCTCACATTTAATGTTGATGAAAGCTGG
CTACAGGAAGGCCAGACGCGAATTATTTTTGATGGCGTTGGAATTAGCTTATCGACTGCACGGTGCACCA
ATGCTTCTGGCGTCAGGCAGCCATCGGAAGCTGTGGTATGGCTGTGCAGGTCGTAAATCACTGCATAATT
CGTGTCGCTCAAGGCGCACTCCCGTTCTGGATAATGTTTTTTGCGCCGACATCATAACGGTTCTGGCAAA
TATTCTGAAATGAGCTGTTGACAATTAATCATCGGCTCGTATAATG
